Addgene plasmid #199662: pRK5-LYCHOS (GPR155) E48Q-HA
Purpose: Transient expression of LYCHOS (GPR155) E48Q mutant
Depositing lab: Roberto Zoncu. Depositing organization: University of California, Berkeley. Publication: Lysosomal GPCR-like protein LYCHOS signals cholesterol sufficiency to mTORC1. Shin HR, Citron YR, Wang L, Tribouillard L, Goul CS, Stipp R, Sugasawa Y, Jain A, Samson N, Lim CY, Davis OB, Castaneda-Carpio D, Qian M, Nomura DK, Perera RM, Park E, Covey DF, Laplante M, Evers AS, Zoncu R. Science. 2022 Sep 16;377(6612):1290-1298. doi: 10.1126/science.abg6621. Epub 2022 Aug 25. PubMed 36007018.
Backbone
  Vector backbone: pRK5
  Vector type: Mammalian Expression
Growth in bacteria
  Bacterial resistance: Ampicillin, 100 μg/mL
  Growth temperature: 37°C
  Growth strain: DH5alpha
  Copy number: High Copy
Gene/Insert
  Gene/Insert name: GPR155 (alt name: LYCHOS)
  Species: H. sapiens (human)
  Mutation: E48 mutated to Q
  Entrez Gene: GPR155 (a.k.a. DEP.7, DEPDC3, PGR22)
  Promoter: CMV
  Tag / fusion protein: HA (C terminal on insert)
  Cloning method: Restriction Enzyme; 5′ cloning site ClaI (not destroyed); 3′ cloning site BamHI (not destroyed)
  Sequencing primers: 5′ GATTTAGGTGACACTATAG
Terms and licenses: Academic/Nonprofit Terms; Industry Terms: Not Available to Industry
How to cite: pRK5-LYCHOS (GPR155) E48Q-HA was a gift from Roberto Zoncu (Addgene plasmid # 199662 ; http://n2t.net/addgene:199662 ; RRID:Addgene_199662)
