[The description below was written by a language model from this plasmid's Addgene catalogue record and pLannotate feature annotations shown in this document.]
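Description:
pRK5-LYCHOS (GPR155) E48Q-HA is a mammalian expression plasmid built on the pRK5 backbone for transient expression of a point mutant of human GPR155, also called LYCHOS. In bacteria it is maintained as a high-copy plasmid through a ColE1/pUC-type origin and selected with ampicillin via the β-lactamase gene and its own promoter. The backbone also carries an M13 phage origin for single-stranded DNA production, along with remnants of earlier cloning vectors (fragments of lacZα, lacI, rop and bom, plus lac promoter/operator elements) that have no evident role in the construct's use.

The expression cassette is driven by the human cytomegalovirus immediate early enhancer and promoter, followed by a fragment of CMV intron A and an SP6 promoter, which serves as the sequencing primer site and could also support in vitro transcription. The GPR155 coding sequence, cloned between ClaI and BamHI sites that both remain intact, carries a glutamate-to-glutamine substitution at residue 48 and, according to the catalogue entry, a C-terminal HA epitope tag for detection or immunoprecipitation. The tag is not separately annotated in the feature table. An SV40 polyadenylation signal terminates the transcript. A short annotated fragment of an IgH signal sequence lies upstream of the insert and appears to be a backbone remnant. An SV40 enhancer/early promoter region sits downstream of the cassette, but no mammalian selection marker is annotated, consistent with transient use. The associated publication describes LYCHOS as a lysosomal GPCR-like protein that signals cholesterol sufficiency to mTORC1, so this mutant is presumably used for comparison with the wild-type protein, although the record does not state the functional consequence of E48Q.
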