Features (pLannotate 1.2.2; 20 found; start..end, strand, type, name):
     14..393     +  enhancer       CMV enhancer: human cytomegalovirus immediate early enhancer
    394..597     +  promoter       CMV promoter: human cytomegalovirus (CMV) immediate early promoter
    733..776     +  intron         CMV intron (fragment): modified intron A from human cytomegalovirus
    828..846     +  promoter       SP6 promoter: promoter for bacteriophage SP6 RNA polymerase
    850..887     +  CDS            IgH signal sequence (fragment): signal sequence from the mouse immunoglobulin heavy chain variable region
    924..3533    +  CDS            GPR155: GP155_HUMAN - Also known as PGR22. Experimental evidence at transcript level: Swiss-Prot protein existence level 2. From Homo sapiens (Human).
   3621..3755    +  polyA_signal   SV40 poly(A) signal: SV40 polyadenylation signal
   3824..4181    +  promoter       SV40 promoter: SV40 enhancer and early promoter
   4200..4354    +  CDS            lacZα (fragment): LacZα fragment of β-galactosidase; lacZ fragment
   4360..4411    -  misc_feature   bom (fragment): basis of mobility region from pBR322
   4430..4810    +  rep_origin     M13 ori (sequence partly withheld): M13 bacteriophage origin of replication; arrow indicates direction of (+) strand synthesis
   4886..4935    -  misc_feature   bom (fragment): basis of mobility region from pBR322
   5037..5072    -  CDS            rop (fragment): Rop protein, which maintains plasmids at low copy number; rop
   5167..5271    +  promoter       AmpR promoter: bla
   5272..6132    +  CDS            AmpR: β-lactamase; bla; confers resistance to ampicillin, carbenicillin, and related antibiotics
   6303..6891    +  rep_origin     ori: high-copy-number ColE1/pMB1/pBR322/pUC origin of replication
   7074..7166    +  CDS            lacI (fragment): lac repressor; lacI; The lac repressor binds to the lac operator to inhibit transcription in E. coli. This inhibition can be relieved by adding lactose or isopropyl-β-D-thiogalactopyranoside (IPTG).
   7179..7200    +  protein_bind   CAP binding site: CAP binding activates transcription in the presence of cAMP. E. coli catabolite activator protein
   7215..7245    +  promoter       lac promoter: promoter for the E. coli lac operon
   7253..7269    +  protein_bind   lac operator: The lac repressor binds to the lac operator to inhibit transcription in E. coli. This inhibition can be relieved by adding lactose or isopropyl-β-D-thiogalactopyranoside (IPTG). lac repressor encoded by lacI
>Addgene plasmid #199662 | pRK5-LYCHOS (GPR155) E48Q-HA | addgene full sequence | sequence record 392058 | Addgene NGS Result
TTCGAGCTCGCCCGACATTGATTATTGACTAGTTATTAATAGTAATCAATTACGGGGTCATTAGTTCATA
GCCCATATATGGAGTTCCGCGTTACATAACTTACGGTAAATGGCCCGCCTGGCTGACCGCCCAACGACCC
CCGCCCATTGACGTCAATAATGACGTATGTTCCCATAGTAACGCCAATAGGGACTTTCCATTGACGTCAA
TGGGTGGAGTATTTACGGTAAACTGCCCACTTGGCAGTACATCAAGTGTATCATATGCCAAGTACGCCCC
CTATTGACGTCAATGACGGTAAATGGCCCGCCTGGCATTATGCCCAGTACATGACCTTATGGGACTTTCC
TACTTGGCAGTACATCTACGTATTAGTCATCGCTATTACCATGGTGATGCGGTTTTGGCAGTACATCAAT
GGGCGTGGATAGCGGTTTGACTCACGGGGATTTCCAAGTCTCCACCCCATTGACGTCAATGGGAGTTTGT
TTTGGCACCAAAATCAACGGGACTTTCCAAAATGTCGTAACAACTCCGCCCCATTGACGCAAATGGGCGG
TAGGCGTGTACGGTGGGAGGTCTATATAAGCAGAGCTCGTTTAGTGAACCGTCAGATCGCCTGGAGACGC
CATCCACGCTGTTTTGACCTCCATAGAAGACACCGGGACCGATCCAGCCTCCGCGGCCGGGAACGGTGCA
TTGGAACGCGGATTCCCCGTGCCAAGAGTGACGTAAGTACCGCCTATAGAGTCTATAGGCCCACCCCCTT
GGCTTCGTTAGAACGCGGCTACAATTAATACATAACCTTATGTATCATACACATACGATTTAGGTGACAC
TATAGAATAACATCCACTTTGCCTTTCTCTCCACAGGTGTCCACTCCCAGGTCCAACTGCACCTCGGTTC
TATCGATGCCACCATGAATTCTAATTTACCTGCAGAGAACTTAACCATTGCAGTCAATATGACCAAGACT
TTGCCTACAGCAGTAACGCATGGATTTAATTCCACTAATGACCCACCTTCAATGTCAATTACAAGGCTTT
TTCCAGCCTTACTGCAATGCTTTGGCATTGTCCTTTGTGGCTACATAGCAGGAAGGGCCAATGTCATAAC
ATCAACCCAGGCCAAAGGACTAGGAAATTTTGTCTCCAGATTTGCACTTCCAGCTTTATTATTCAAAAAC
ATGGTTGTACTTAATTTTTCCAATGTGGACTGGTCCTTCCTATATAGTATCTTAATTGCCAAAGCTTCTG
TATTTTTCATTGTATGTGTATTAACCTTATTGGTTGCCAGTCCTGATAGTCGATTTAGCAAAGCTGGACT
ATTCCCTATTTTTGCTACACAAAGTAATGACTTTGCATTGGGATACCCTATAGTTGAAGCTTTATATCAA
ACTACATACCCAGAATATCTCCAGTACATTTATTTGGTGGCACCAATATCTCTTATGATGTTAAACCCTA
TAGGGTTTATTTTCTGTGAAATCCAAAAGTGGAAAGACACTCAAAATGCTTCTCAAAATAAAATAAAAAT
TGTGGGACTCGGACTCCTGCGTGTATTACAGAACCCAATAGTATTTATGGTCTTCATTGGCATCGCCTTC
AATTTTATTCTTGATCGAAAGGTACCTGTATATGTCGAAAATTTTCTTGATGGACTTGGAAATTCTTTTT
CTGGATCAGCCCTATTTTATCTTGGTCTCACGATGGTGGGAAAAATAAAGAGACTGAAGAAGTCGGCATT
TGTAGTACTAATTCTTCTCATCACAGCTAAACTTCTGGTGCTGCCACTTCTGTGCAGAGAAATGGTGGAA
CTCTTGGACAAGGGCGACAGTGTGGTGAACCATACAAGTTTATCAAATTATGCATTTCTGTATGGTGTAT
TTCCTGTAGCACCAGGAGTGGCTATCTTTGCAACACAATTCAACATGGAAGTAGAAATTATAACCTCAGG
GATGGTGATAAGCACATTTGTGTCTGCTCCCATCATGTACGTTTCTGCCTGGTTACTGACCTTTCCCACT
ATGGACCCTAAGCCATTGGCATATGCCATCCAGAATGTTAGTTTTGATATAAGTATTGTCAGCCTGATCT
CCTTGATCTGGTCTCTGGCTATTCTTCTTTTGAGTAAGAAATATAAACAGCTTCCTCATATGCTTACAAC
TAATTTACTCATTGCTCAGTCTATTGTCTGTGCTGGAATGATGATATGGAATTTTGTTAAAGAAAAAAAT
TTTGTTGGACAAATTTTGGTGTTTGTTCTATTGTACAGCTCCCTCTATAGCACCTACCTGTGGACAGGCC
TTCTAGCAATTTCTTTGTTTCTTTTGAAAAAGCGAGAGAGGGTACAAATTCCTGTTGGAATAATCATAAT
ATCTGGCTGGGGAATTCCTGCTCTCCTTGTTGGTGTTCTTTTGATAACTGGAAAACACAATGGAGATAGC
ATTGACTCAGCCTTCTTTTATGGAAAAGAACAGATGATCACCACAGCAGTCACCCTGTTCTGCAGCATCC
TGATAGCTGGCATATCCCTCATGTGCATGAACCAGACTGCCCAAGCAGGAAGCTATGAAGGTTTCGATCA
GTCTCAGAGCCACAAAGTGGTGGAGCCTGGAAATACTGCTTTTGAGGAGAGTCCAGCACCAGTAAATGAA
CCAGAACTTTTTACAAGCTCTATTCCAGAAACAAGTTGCTGCTCCTGCTCCATGGGAAATGGTGAATTAC
ACTGCCCATCAATAGAGCCAATAGCAAACACAAGCACCAGTGAGCCTGTGATTCCTTCGTTTGAGAAAAA
CAATCATTGTGTGAGTCGCTGTAACTCCCAGAGCTGCATATTAGCCCAGGAAGAAGAACAGTATCTACAG
AGTGGAGACCAGCAACTGACCCGACATGTGTTGCTGTGTTTACTTCTCATCATTGGCCTGTTCGCTAATC
TTTCCAGTTGTTTATGGTGGCTATTCAACCAAGAGCCTGGAAGACTTTATGTTGAGTTACAGTTTTTCTG
TGCCGTGTTTAACTTTGGTCAGGGATTTATTTCCTTTGGAATCTTTGGATTAGATAAACATTTAATCATC
CTGCCTTTCAAAAGAAGACTTGAATTCCTATGGAACAATAAAGACACAGCAGAAAACAGGGATTCTCCTG
TTTCAGAGGAAATAAAAATGACCTGTCAACAATTTATCCATTATCACCGTGACCTCTGTATCCGAAACAT
TGTCAAAGAAAGAAGGTGTGGTGCAAAGACTTCTGCTGGAACTTTCTGTGGCTGTGACCTGGTGAGCTGG
CTAATTGAAGTCGGCCTTGCCTCCGACCGTGGTGAAGCTGTGATATACGGAGACAGGCTGGTACAAGGGG
GAGTCATCCAACATATTACCAATGAGTATGAATTCCGGGATGAGTACTTGTTTTACAGATTTCTTCAAAA
GAGTCCTGAACAGAGTCCTCCTGCTATTAATGCAAACACTCTCCAACAGGAAAGATATAAAGAAATTGAG
CATTCATCCCCACCCTCACATTCCCCTAAGACCAGATCTAATGGTGGTGGTGGTGGGATGGGCTACCCCT
ATGATGTGCCTGACTACGCATAAGGATCCCCAGCTTGGCCGCCATGGCCCAACTTGTTTATTGCAGCTTA
TAATGGTTACAAATAAAGCAATAGCATCACAAATTTCACAAATAAAGCATTTTTTTCACTGCATTCTAGT
TGTGGTTTGTCCAAACTCATCAATGTATCTTATCATGTCTGGATCGGGAATTAATTCGGCGCAGCACCAT
GGCCTGAAATAACCTCTGAAAGAGGAACTTGGTTAGGTACCTTCTGAGGCGGAAAGAACCAGCTGTGGAA
TGTGTGTCAGTTAGGGTGTGGAAAGTCCCCAGGCTCCCCAGCAGGCAGAAGTATGCAAAGCATGCATCTC
AATTAGTCAGCAACCAGGTGTGGAAAGTCCCCAGGCTCCCCAGCAGGCAGAAGTATGCAAAGCATGCATC
TCAATTAGTCAGCAACCATAGTCCCGCCCCTAACTCCGCCCATCCCGCCCCTAACTCCGCCCAGTTCCGC
CCATTCTCCGCCCCATGGCTGACTAATTTTTTTTATTTATGCAGAGGCCGAGGCCGCCTCGGCCTCTGAG
CTATTCCAGAAGTAGTGAGGAGGCTTTTTTGGAGGCCTAGGCTTTTGCAAAAAGCTGTTAACAGCTTGGC
ACTGGCCGTCGTTTTACAACGTCGTGACTGGGAAAACCCTGGCGTTACCCAACTTAATCGCCTTGCAGCA
CATCCCCCTTTCGCCAGCTGGCGTAATAGCGAAGAGGCCCGCACCGATCGCCCTTCCCAACAGTTGCGCA
GCCTGAATGGCGAATGGCGCCTGATGCGGTATTTTCTCCTTACGCATCTGTGCGGTATTTCACACCGCAT
A
[142 nt withheld, positions 4412-4553]
C
[141 nt withheld, positions 4555-4695]
CCTTTGACGTTGGAGTCCACGTTCTTT
[37 nt withheld, positions 4723-4759]
ACCCTATCTCGGGCTATTCTTTTGATTTATAAGGGATTTTGCCGATTTCGGCCTATTGGTTAAAAAATGA
GCTGATTTAACAAAAATTTAACGCGAATTTTAACAAAATATTAACGTTTACAATTTTATGGTGCACTCTC
AGTACAATCTGCTCTGATGCCGCATAGTTAAGCCAGCCCCGACACCCGCCAACACCCGCTGACGCGCCCT
GACGGGCTTGTCTGCTCCCGGCATCCGCTTACAGACAAGCTGTGACCGTCTCCGGGAGCTGCATGTGTCA
GAGGTTTTCACCGTCATCACCGAAACGCGCGAGACGAAAGGGCCTCGTGATACGCCTATTTTTATAGGTT
AATGTCATGATAATAATGGTTTCTTAGACGTCAGGTGGCACTTTTCGGGGAAATGTGCGCGGAACCCCTA
TTTGTTTATTTTTCTAAATACATTCAAATATGTATCCGCTCATGAGACAATAACCCTGATAAATGCTTCA
ATAATATTGAAAAAGGAAGAGTATGAGTATTCAACATTTCCGTGTCGCCCTTATTCCCTTTTTTGCGGCA
TTTTGCCTTCCTGTTTTTGCTCACCCAGAAACGCTGGTGAAAGTAAAAGATGCTGAAGATCAGTTGGGTG
CACGAGTGGGTTACATCGAACTGGATCTCAACAGCGGTAAGATCCTTGAGAGTTTTCGCCCCGAAGAACG
TTTTCCAATGATGAGCACTTTTAAAGTTCTGCTATGTGGCGCGGTATTATCCCGTATTGACGCCGGGCAA
GAGCAACTCGGTCGCCGCATACACTATTCTCAGAATGACTTGGTTGAGTACTCACCAGTCACAGAAAAGC
ATCTTACGGATGGCATGACAGTAAGAGAATTATGCAGTGCTGCCATAACCATGAGTGATAACACTGCGGC
CAACTTACTTCTGACAACGATCGGAGGACCGAAGGAGCTAACCGCTTTTTTGCACAACATGGGGGATCAT
GTAACTCGCCTTGATCGTTGGGAACCGGAGCTGAATGAAGCCATACCAAACGACGAGCGTGACACCACGA
TGCCTGTAGCAATGGCAACAACGTTGCGCAAACTATTAACTGGCGAACTACTTACTCTAGCTTCCCGGCA
ACAATTAATAGACTGGATGGAGGCGGATAAAGTTGCAGGACCACTTCTGCGCTCGGCCCTTCCGGCTGGC
TGGTTTATTGCTGATAAATCTGGAGCCGGTGAGCGTGGGTCTCGCGGTATCATTGCAGCACTGGGGCCAG
ATGGTAAGCCCTCCCGTATCGTAGTTATCTACACGACGGGGAGTCAGGCAACTATGGATGAACGAAATAG
ACAGATCGCTGAGATAGGTGCCTCACTGATTAAGCATTGGTAACTGTCAGACCAAGTTTACTCATATATA
CTTTAGATTGATTTAAAACTTCATTTTTAATTTAAAAGGATCTAGGTGAAGATCCTTTTTGATAATCTCA
TGACCAAAATCCCTTAACGTGAGTTTTCGTTCCACTGAGCGTCAGACCCCGTAGAAAAGATCAAAGGATC
TTCTTGAGATCCTTTTTTTCTGCGCGTAATCTGCTGCTTGCAAACAAAAAAACCACCGCTACCAGCGGTG
GTTTGTTTGCCGGATCAAGAGCTACCAACTCTTTTTCCGAAGGTAACTGGCTTCAGCAGAGCGCAGATAC
CAAATACTGTTCTTCTAGTGTAGCCGTAGTTAGGCCACCACTTCAAGAACTCTGTAGCACCGCCTACATA
CCTCGCTCTGCTAATCCTGTTACCAGTGGCTGCTGCCAGTGGCGATAAGTCGTGTCTTACCGGGTTGGAC
TCAAGACGATAGTTACCGGATAAGGCGCAGCGGTCGGGCTGAACGGGGGGTTCGTGCACACAGCCCAGCT
TGGAGCGAACGACCTACACCGAACTGAGATACCTACAGCGTGAGCTATGAGAAAGCGCCACGCTTCCCGA
AGGGAGAAAGGCGGACAGGTATCCGGTAAGCGGCAGGGTCGGAACAGGAGAGCGCACGAGGGAGCTTCCA
GGGGGAAACGCCTGGTATCTTTATAGTCCTGTCGGGTTTCGCCACCTCTGACTTGAGCGTCGATTTTTGT
GATGCTCGTCAGGGGGGCGGAGCCTATGGAAAAACGCCAGCAACGCGGCCTTTTTACGGTTCCTGGCCTT
TTGCTGGCCTTTTGCTCACATGTTCTTTCCTGCGTTATCCCCTGATTCTGTGGATAACCGTATTACCGCC
TTTGAGTGAGCTGATACCGCTCGCCGCAGCCGAACGACCGAGCGCAGCGAGTCAGTGAGCGAGGAAGCGG
AAGAGCGCCCAATACGCAAACCGCCTCTCCCCGCGCGTTGGCCGATTCATTAATGCAGCTGGCACGACAG
GTTTCCCGACTGGAAAGCGGGCAGTGAGCGCAACGCAATTAATGTGAGTTAGCTCACTCATTAGGCACCC
CAGGCTTTACACTTTATGCTTCCGGCTCGTATGTTGTGTGGAATTGTGAGCGGATAACAATTTCACACAG
GAAACAGCTATGACATGATTACGAATTAA
